>Addgene plasmid #176357 | pBACH2-donor | addgene full sequence | sequence record 347870 | Addgene NGS Result
GACCTGCAGGCATGCAAGCTTGGCGTAATCATGGTCATAGCTGTTTCCTGTGTGAAATTGTTATCCGCTC
ACAATTCCACACAACATACGAGCCGGAAGCATAAAGTGTAAAGCCTGGGGTGCCTAATGAGTGAGCTAAC
TCACATTAATTGCGTTGCGCTCACTGCCCGCTTTCCAGTCGGGAAACCTGTCGTGCCAGCTGCATTAATG
AATCGGCCAACGCGCGGGGAGAGGCGGTTTGCGTATTGGGCGCTCTTCCGCTTCCTCGCTCACTGACTCG
CTGCGCTCGGTCGTTCGGCTGCGGCGAGCGGTATCAGCTCACTCAAAGGCGGTAATACGGTTATCCACAG
AATCAGGGGATAACGCAGGAAAGAACATGTGAGCAAAAGGCCAGCAAAAGGCCAGGAACCGTAAAAAGGC
CGCGTTGCTGGCGTTTTTCCATAGGCTCCGCCCCCCTGACGAGCATCACAAAAATCGACGCTCAAGTCAG
AGGTGGCGAAACCCGACAGGACTATAAAGATACCAGGCGTTTCCCCCTGGAAGCTCCCTCGTGCGCTCTC
CTGTTCCGACCCTGCCGCTTACCGGATACCTGTCCGCCTTTCTCCCTTCGGGAAGCGTGGCGCTTTCTCA
TAGCTCACGCTGTAGGTATCTCAGTTCGGTGTAGGTCGTTCGCTCCAAGCTGGGCTGTGTGCACGAACCC
CCCGTTCAGCCCGACCGCTGCGCCTTATCCGGTAACTATCGTCTTGAGTCCAACCCGGTAAGACACGACT
TATCGCCACTGGCAGCAGCCACTGGTAACAGGATTAGCAGAGCGAGGTATGTAGGCGGTGCTACAGAGTT
CTTGAAGTGGTGGCCTAACTACGGCTACACTAGAAGAACAGTATTTGGTATCTGCGCTCTGCTGAAGCCA
GTTACCTTCGGAAAAAGAGTTGGTAGCTCTTGATCCGGCAAACAAACCACCGCTGGTAGCGGTGGTTTTT
TTGTTTGCAAGCAGCAGATTACGCGCAGAAAAAAAGGATCTCAAGAAGATCCTTTGATCTTTTCTACGGG
GTCTGACGCTCAGTGGAACGAAAACTCACGTTAAGGGATTTTGGTCATGAGATTATCAAAAAGGATCTTC
ACCTAGATCCTTTTAAATTAAAAATGAAGTTTTAAATCAATCTAAAGTATATATGAGTAAACTTGGTCTG
ACAGTTACCAATGCTTAATCAGTGAGGCACCTATCTCAGCGATCTGTCTATTTCGTTCATCCATAGTTGC
CTGACTCCCCGTCGTGTAGATAACTACGATACGGGAGGGCTTACCATCTGGCCCCAGTGCTGCAATGATA
CCGCGAGACCCACGCTCACCGGCTCCAGATTTATCAGCAATAAACCAGCCAGCCGGAAGGGCCGAGCGCA
GAAGTGGTCCTGCAACTTTATCCGCCTCCATCCAGTCTATTAATTGTTGCCGGGAAGCTAGAGTAAGTAG
TTCGCCAGTTAATAGTTTGCGCAACGTTGTTGCCATTGCTACAGGCATCGTGGTGTCACGCTCGTCGTTT
GGTATGGCTTCATTCAGCTCCGGTTCCCAACGATCAAGGCGAGTTACATGATCCCCCATGTTGTGCAAAA
AAGCGGTTAGCTCCTTCGGTCCTCCGATCGTTGTCAGAAGTAAGTTGGCCGCAGTGTTATCACTCATGGT
TATGGCAGCACTGCATAATTCTCTTACTGTCATGCCATCCGTAAGATGCTTTTCTGTGACTGGTGAGTAC
TCAACCAAGTCATTCTGAGAATAGTGTATGCGGCGACCGAGTTGCTCTTGCCCGGCGTCAATACGGGATA
ATACCGCGCCACATAGCAGAACTTTAAAAGTGCTCATCATTGGAAAACGTTCTTCGGGGCGAAAACTCTC
AAGGATCTTACCGCTGTTGAGATCCAGTTCGATGTAACCCACTCGTGCACCCAACTGATCTTCAGCATCT
TTTACTTTCACCAGCGTTTCTGGGTGAGCAAAAACAGGAAGGCAAAATGCCGCAAAAAAGGGAATAAGGG
CGACACGGAAATGTTGAATACTCATACTCTTCCTTTTTCAATATTATTGAAGCATTTATCAGGGTTATTG
TCTCATGAGCGGATACATATTTGAATGTATTTAGAAAAATAAACAAATAGGGGTTCCGCGCACATTTCCC
CGAAAAGTGCCACCTGACGTCTAAGAAACCATTATTATCATGACATTAACCTATAAAAATAGGCGTATCA
CGAGGCCCTTTCGTCTCGCGCGTTTCGGTGATGACGGTGAAAACCTCTGACACATGCAGCTCCCGGAGAC
GGTCACAGCTTGTCTGTAAGCGGATGCCGGGAGCAGACAAGCCCGTCAGGGCGCGTCAGCGGGTGTTGGC
GGGTGTCGGGGCTGGCTTAACTATGCGGCATCAGAGCAGATTGTACTGAGAGTGCACCATATGCGGTGTG
AAATACCGCACAGATGCGTAAGGAGAAAATACCGCATCAGGCGCCATTCGCCATTCAGGCTGCGCAACTG
TTGGGAAGGGCGATCGGTGCGGGCCTCTTCGCTATTACGCCAGCTGGCGAAAGGGGGATGTGCTGCAAGG
CGATTAAGTTGGGTAACGCCAGGGTTTTCCCAGTCACGACGTTGTAAAACGACGGCCAGTGAATTCGAGC
TCGGTACCCGCCCAAGTCCATAGTTTGCATTAGAGTTCACTCTCGGTGTTGCACGTTCTATGGTTTTGGA
CAAATGTATAATGACATGGATCCACCAGTATAGTGTCATACAGAGTGGCTTCACTGCCCCCAAATCCTCT
GTGCTCCACCTGTTCAACCCCTTTTACCCCTTGCAACCACAGATCTTTTTACTGCTTCCATAGTTTTGCT
TTTTTCGAAATGTCATACGGTTGGAATGGTAGATTTTTGCCTTTCAAAAATGGCAGCCTGATACATTTGG
GGGAGATTTTCAGTCACAAGATTGGGACTGAGAGTTTTTCATTTAACTCTCTACAAACCCCAAATTCCAG
GAAACCAAAACATTGACTCTGAAGTTTTCTGATTCGTGACGATTTTGCCGGTTGTTTGCCCGGGCCTTGG
AGAGGGATGAAGAGATGTCCTGGGGAAGGTGTTGGCATCAGATGGAAGGTGTGGCAGAAGCCTGTGTCTG
GGCCCCCTGAATATGTATCTTTAAGTTTCTAGAGCCTGACCTAGTCATTCTTGAGTTACATTATAATGGA
GGACGCAAAACAAAGGCTGGAAAACCTGAAACGAGGCCTTCTGTCCTCCAGTTCAGGCTTGATCAACCCT
TCTCTTTTTTTCTCTACTGTCCAGGTGTGTGAGAAAGAGAAACTGTTGTCAGAGAGGAATCAACTGAAAG
CATGCATGGGGGAACTGTTGGACAACTTCTCCTGCCTTTCCCAGGGAGTTTGCCGAGACATCCAGAGCCC
CGAGCAGATCCAGGCCCTGCATCGGTATTGCCCTGTCCTCAGACCCATGGACTTGCCCACGGCCTCCAGT
ATTAACCCTGCGCCCTTGGGTGCTGAGCAGAACATTGCGGCCTCCCAATGCGCAGTGGGGGAAAACGTGC
CCTGCTGCTTGGAGCCAGGCGCGGCTCCCCCCGGACCCCCCTGGGCACCCAGCAACACCTCCGAGAATTG
TACCTCTGGGAGGAGACTAGAAGGCACTGACCCGGGAACCTTCTCAGAGAGAGGACCTCCTCTTGAACCC
AGGAGCCAAACAGTGACCGTGGACTTCTGCCAGGAAGTGACTGATAAGTGTACAACTGACGAACAGCCCA
GGAAAGATTATACCGGGATTCCAACTACTGCAAGCGAGAATCTTTATTTTCAGGGCGCCGCCAAATTCAA
AGAAACCGCTGCTGCTAAATTCGAACGCCAGCACATGGACAGCGGAGGTGGAGGTTCGAGCGGTCCCTCG
GGTTCGTCGAGCCTGGAAGTTCTGTTCCAGGGGCCCCTGTCGTCGAGCGGTCCCTCGGGTTCGATGGTGA
GCAAAGGCGAGGAGCTGTTCACCGGGGTGGTGCCCATCCTGGTCGAGCTGGACGGCGACGTAAACGGCCA
CAAGTTCAGCGTGTCCGGCGAGGGCGAGGGCGATGCCACCTACGGCAAGCTGACCCTGAAGTTCATCTGC
ACCACCGGCAAGCTGCCCGTGCCCTGGCCCACCCTCGTGACCACCCTGACCTACGGCGTGCAGTGCTTCA
GCCGCTACCCCGACCACATGAAGCAGCACGACTTCTTCAAGTCCGCCATGCCCGAAGGCTACGTCCAGGA
GCGCACCATCTTCTTCAAGGACGACGGCAACTACAAGACCCGCGCCGAGGTGAAGTTCGAGGGCGACACC
CTGGTGAACCGCATCGAGCTGAAGGGCATCGACTTCAAGGAGGACGGCAACATCCTGGGGCACAAGCTGG
AGTACAACTACAACAGCCACAACGTCTATATCATGGCCGACAAGCAGAAGAACGGCATCAAGGTGAACTT
CAAGATCCGCCACAACATCGAGGACGGCAGCGTGCAGCTCGCCGACCACTACCAGCAGAACACCCCCATC
GGCGACGGCCCCGTGCTGCTGCCCGACAACCACTACCTGAGCACCCAGTCCGCCCTGAGCAAAGACCCCA
ACGAGAAGCGCGATCACATGGTCCTTAAGGAGTTCGTGACCGCCGCCGGGATCACTCTCGGCATGGACGA
GCTGTACAAGTAATGATCTAGAGTCGAGTTAATTAAGAATTCCGCCCCCCCCCCTCTCCCTCCCCCCCCC
TAACGTTACTGGCCGAAGCCGCTTGGAATAAGGCCGGTGTGCGTTTGTCTATATGTTATTTTCCACCATA
TTGCCGTCTTTTGGCAATGTGAGGGCCCGGAAACCTGGCCCTGTCTTCTTGACGAGCATTCCTAGGGGTC
TTTCCCCTCTCGCCAAAGGAATGCAGGGTCTGTTGAATGTCGTGAAGGAAGCAGTTCCTCTGGAAGCTTC
TTGAAGACAAACAACGTCTGTAGCGACCCTTTGCAGGCAGCGGAACCCCCCACCTGGCGACAGGTGCCTC
TGCGGCCAAAAGCCACGTGTATAAGATACACCTGCAAAGGCGGCACAACCCCAGTGCCACGTTGTGAGTT
GGATAGTTGTGGAAAGAGTCAAATGGCTCTCCTCAAGCGTATTCAACAAGGGGCTGAAGGATGCCCAGAA
GGTACCCCATTGTATGGGATCTGATCTGGGGCCTCGGTGCACATGCTTTACATGTGTTTAGTCGAGGTTA
AAAAAACGTCTAGGCCCCCCGAACCACGGGGACGTGGTTTTCCTTTGAAAAACACGATGATAATATGGCC
ACAACCTGTTACATTGCACAAGATAAAAATATATCATCACGAACAGTAAAACTGTCTGCTTACATAAACA
GTAATACAAGGGGTGTTATGGGATCGGCCATTGAACAAGATGGATTGCACGCAGGTTCTCCGGCCGCTTG
GGTGGAGAGGCTATTCGGCTATGACTGGGCACAACAGACAATCGGCTGCTCTGATGCCGCCGTGTTCCGG
CTGTCAGCGCAGGGGCGCCCGGTTCTTTTTGTCAAGACCGACCTGTCCGGTGCCCTGAATGAACTGCAGG
ACGAGGCAGCGCGGCTATCGTGGCTGGCCACGACGGGCGTTCCTTGCGCAGCTGTGCTCGACGTTGTCAC
TGAAGCGGGAAGGGACTGGCTGCTATTGGGCGAAGTGCCGGGGCAGGATCTCCTGTCATCTCACCTTGCT
CCTGCCGAGAAAGTATCCATCATGGCTGATGCAATGCGGCGGCTGCATACGCTTGATCCGGCTACCTGCC
CATTCGACCACCAAGCGAAACATCGCATCGAGCGAGCACGTACTCGGATGGAAGCCGGTCTTGTCGATCA
GGATGATCTGGACGAAGAGCATCAGGGGCTCGCGCCAGCCGAACTGTTCGCCAGGCTCAAGGCGCGCATG
CCCGACGGCGAGGATCTCGTCGTGACCCATGGCGATGCCTGCTTGCCGAATATCATGGTGGAAAATGGCC
GCTTTTCTGGATTCATCGACTGTGGCCGGCTGGGTGTGGCGGACCGCTATCAGGACATAGCGTTGGCTAC
CCGTGATATTGCTGAAGAGCTTGGCGGCGAATGGGCTGACCGCTTCCTCGTGCTTTACGGTATCGCCGCT
CCCGATTCGCAGCGCATCGCCTTCTATCGCCTTCTTGACGAGTTCTTCTGAGTCTGACTCGGCTCTGCCT
CCCAGTCCGCACACCTCTCCCATCCAGGCGTTCTTCAGTCAGCCTGTGGCACTGTTCATCTGCTGTCCCG
AAGAAACCGAGAACACATTTGGTGCACACTACAGCGGTCTTAGCAGCAATACTGTTCCGAAGTATCCTCT
CCTCTTCTCGAGCAGGAGTGATAGTTACCTTCACAATGGTGCTACCCCTTGCCCAGGCAAGGAAAGACAG
CAGTGATGACACTGTCTGTCTGTGGCTCAATTTCAGTCTTCACAGGGATAGACTACAACACCCCTAGGCC
CCAACCACGGATTTTTTTTCTCAGTGGCCCATGTCACAAACCCTATCTCAGGAATTTCTTCTGAATGTTC
AATTTTTTTCATTGAAGACAGCTTCTATACACATCAAAGTTTTATAGCTAGACTGTACATATTATATATA
ATATATATATAAAATATATATATATATATATATATCCATATGCAAAAGTCCTGCATGCCTCAACTTTCTC
ATCCTAAAACTGGAAACTTATTTCTCATTTAGAAACAGGTTCCAACATTCCTCTTCTTTTGTCTCTGATG
CTAGAACTAGTTTGGTAACTGTTAACATGGTCATTTTTCTTGCTTCACAGTTCAATTTTCAATTCGTACT
TATTTATGGACAAAATTCAGTGTTGGAAGCTTTTTCCCAAGGTTTTATTTCAGATTTCTTTTTCGTTTGG
TTTGGTTTTGGCACCTCCAAGTGGTGTCATTTGAGCATTGTAGGTTTGTTTTTTGTTTGTTTGGGGGGTT
TTGTTTGTTTTTGTTTTTGTTTTTGTTTTCCTTGCAGATACTGTACAGTAATGGTCAACTTTGCCACTTG
CACTGAGTTTTGGGTCAAACCTATTTTCTCAAATGAAGTTGTAACTTCGGTATAACTCAAGTATACTGTA
TATTCTTTGCTTTTAGTTAAAAAAGTAAAACATTTTAGCTAATTAAAAAGCACTCAGGTGATAATTATGT
AGGAAAAACAATCTTACCAAATAATGAATTCATCCTAGGATGTGTAGACAATAATCTGCTTGAATGTTTT
TATATTTCACCTCCTCCCCACCTTTCCCTAAGAAAGTTTAAACGC
Features (pLannotate 1.2.2; 18 found; start..end, strand, type, name):
     58..74      -  protein_bind   lac operator: The lac repressor binds to the lac operator to inhibit transcription in E. coli. This inhibition can be relieved by adding lactose or isopropyl-β-D-thiogalactopyranoside (IPTG). lac repressor encoded by lacI
     82..112     -  promoter       lac promoter: promoter for the E. coli lac operon
    127..148     -  protein_bind   CAP binding site: CAP binding activates transcription in the presence of cAMP. E. coli catabolite activator protein
    161..253     -  CDS            lacI (fragment): lac repressor; lacI; The lac repressor binds to the lac operator to inhibit transcription in E. coli. This inhibition can be relieved by adding lactose or isopropyl-β-D-thiogalactopyranoside (IPTG).
    436..1024    -  rep_origin     ori: high-copy-number ColE1/pMB1/pBR322/pUC origin of replication
   1195..2055    -  CDS            AmpR: β-lactamase; bla; confers resistance to ampicillin, carbenicillin, and related antibiotics
   2056..2160    -  promoter       AmpR promoter: bla
   2255..2290    +  CDS            rop (fragment): Rop protein, which maintains plasmids at low copy number; rop
   2392..2491    +  misc_feature   bom (fragment): basis of mobility region from pBR322
   2497..2654    -  CDS            lacZα (fragment): LacZα fragment of β-galactosidase; lacZ fragment
   3318..3794    +  CDS            BACH2 (fragment): BACH2_HUMAN - Experimental evidence at protein level: Swiss-Prot protein existence level 1. Transcriptional regulator that acts as repressor or activator (By similarity). Binds to Maf recognition elements (MARE) (By similarity). Plays an important role in coordinating transcription activation and repression by MAFK (By similarity). Induces apoptosis in response to oxidative stress through repression of the antiapoptotic factor HMOX1 (PubMed:17018862). Positively regulates the nuclear import of actin (By similarity). Is a key regulator of adaptive immunity, crucial for the maintenance of regula
   3815..3835    +  CDS            capTEV™ (fragment): composite tag for in vivo biotinylation, TEV protease cleavage, and 6xHis tagging
   3849..3893    +  CDS            S-Tag: affinity and epitope tag derived from pancreatic ribonuclease A
   3984..4703    +  CDS            EGFP: the original enhanced GFP (Yang et al., 1996) mammalian codon-optimized
   4741..5326    +  misc_feature   IRES2: internal ribosome entry site (IRES) of the encephalomyocarditis virus (EMCV)
   5408..6211    +  CDS            NeoR/KanR: aminoglycoside phosphotransferase from Tn5; aph(3')-II (or nptII); confers resistance to neomycin, kanamycin, and G418 (Geneticin®)
   6662..6679    -  promoter       LEU2 promoter (fragment): S. cerevisiae LEU2
   7325..21      +  misc_feature   MCS (fragment) (across the origin): pUC18/19 multiple cloning site
