[The description below was written by a language model from this plasmid's Addgene catalogue record and pLannotate feature annotations shown in this document.]
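Description:
pBACH2-donor is a pUC19-based homology-directed repair donor plasmid intended for CRISPR-mediated knock-in of a GFP tag at the C terminus of the endogenous human BACH2 gene, which encodes a transcriptional regulator that binds Maf recognition elements. It is propagated in E. coli at high copy through the ColE1/pUC origin. The record lists both ampicillin and kanamycin resistance: AmpR (β-lactamase with its own promoter) comes from the backbone, and the Tn5 NeoR/KanR gene sits within the insert. Remnants of the pUC19 lac promoter/operator, lacZα and multiple cloning site flank the insert, which was assembled by Gibson cloning using genomic material sourced from SK-N-SH cells.

The annotated payload begins with a fragment of the BACH2 coding sequence, consistent with the terminal coding portion of the gene serving as part of the upstream homology arm. It is followed on the same strand by a short match to a TEV-cleavage/His composite tag, an S-Tag, and EGFP, so that correct integration would yield BACH2 fused to a cleavable affinity/epitope linker and EGFP. Downstream, an EMCV IRES2 drives NeoR/KanR. No separate mammalian promoter is annotated, so the selection marker would presumably be translated from the same transcript as the tagged gene, allowing G418 selection of cells with productive integration. The unannotated stretches before the BACH2 fragment and after NeoR/KanR probably contain the remaining homology arm sequence, although the record does not define the arms, and the small LEU2 promoter hit there is likely a chance match. The plasmid carries no guide RNA or Cas9 features, so these would have to be supplied separately. Such tagged lines typically serve for localisation, pull-down or chromatin-binding studies using GFP as a common epitope.
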