Addgene plasmid #176357: pBACH2-donor
Purpose: CRISPR donor plasmid to create GFP fusion proteins
Depositing lab: Barbara Stranger & Kevin White.
Backbone
  Vector backbone: pUC19
  Vector type: CRISPR
Growth in bacteria
  Bacterial resistance: Ampicillin and Kanamycin, 100 & 50 μg/mL
  Growth temperature: 37°C
  Growth strain: DH5alpha
  Copy number: High Copy
Gene/Insert
  Gene/Insert name: BACH2
  Species: H. sapiens (human)
  Entrez Gene: BACH2 (a.k.a. BTBD25, IMD60)
  Tag / fusion protein: GFP (C terminal on insert)
  Cloning method: Gibson Cloning
Terms and licenses: Academic/Nonprofit Terms; Industry Terms: Not Available to Industry
Depositor comments: Cloning source: SK-N-SH cells. Our lab normally uses Top10 cells for transformation.
How to cite: pBACH2-donor was a gift from Barbara Stranger & Kevin White (Addgene plasmid # 176357 ; http://n2t.net/addgene:176357 ; RRID:Addgene_176357)
